Addgene plasmid #76223: NME6 gRNA (BRDN0001146177)
Purpose: 3rd generation lentiviral gRNA plasmid targeting human NME6
Depositing lab: John Doench & David Root. Depositing organization: Broad Institute. Publication: Optimized sgRNA design to maximize activity and minimize off-target effects of CRISPR-Cas9. Doench JG, Fusi N, Sullender M, Hegde M, Vaimberg EW, Donovan KF, Smith I, Tothova Z, Wilen C, Orchard R, Virgin HW, Listgarten J, Root DE. Nat Biotechnol. 2016 Jan 18. doi: 10.1038/nbt.3437. PubMed 26780180.
Backbone
  Vector backbone: lentiGuide-Puro
  Backbone manufacturer: Zhang Lab (Addgene plasmid # 52963)
  Vector type: Mammalian Expression, Lentiviral, CRISPR
  Selectable markers: Puromycin
Growth in bacteria
  Bacterial resistance: Ampicillin, 100 μg/mL
  Growth temperature: 37°C
  Growth strain: DH5alpha
  Copy number: High Copy
Gene/Insert
  Gene/Insert name: NME6 (alt name: NME6)
  gRNA/shRNA sequence: TACCTCCAGAATCAGTGGAT
  Species: H. sapiens (human)
  Entrez Gene: NME6 (a.k.a. NM23-H6, IPIA-ALPHA)
  Promoter: hU6
  Cloning method: Unknown
  Sequencing primers: 5′ U6-F; 3′ pS2-R
Terms and licenses: Academic/Nonprofit Terms; Industry Terms: Not Available to Industry
Depositor comments: The gRNA was designed to target a Genbank reference sequence which has since been removed from the database. Note that this plasmid does NOT contain Cas9. It should be used in conjunction with lentiCas9-Blast (Addgene #52962) or otherwise with cell lines already expressing Cas9. Browse the full kinome gRNA library at http://www.addgene.org/pooled-library/broadgpp-human-kinome/ or visit http://www.broadinstitute.org/rnai/public/ for detailed protocols and information.
How to cite: NME6 gRNA (BRDN0001146177) was a gift from John Doench & David Root (Addgene plasmid # 76223 ; http://n2t.net/addgene:76223 ; RRID:Addgene_76223)
