[The description below was written by a language model from this plasmid's Addgene catalogue record and pLannotate feature annotations shown in this document.]
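Description:
NME6 gRNA (BRDN0001146177) is a third-generation lentiviral guide RNA plasmid built on the lentiGuide-Puro backbone and designed to target human NME6 (also known as NM23-H6) for CRISPR-Cas9 editing. It is one clone from a human kinome gRNA collection. In bacteria it is maintained as a high-copy plasmid through a ColE1/pUC-type origin and selected with ampicillin via the β-lactamase gene. An f1 origin, an SV40 origin and poly(A) signal, and remnants of lac and T7/T3 promoter elements are also annotated in the backbone.

The lentiviral transfer cassette begins with an RSV promoter fused to a truncated HIV-1 5' LTR, which makes genomic RNA production Tat-independent, followed by the Ψ packaging signal with a partial gag fragment, the Rev response element for nuclear export, and a cPPT/CTS element. It ends with a ΔU3 self-inactivating 3' LTR. Within this unit, a human U6 RNA polymerase III promoter drives the NME6-specific spacer joined to the Streptococcus pyogenes gRNA scaffold. A separate EF-1α promoter with its intron A expresses puromycin N-acetyltransferase, allowing selection of transduced mammalian cells, and a WPRE downstream enhances transcript expression.

The plasmid does not encode Cas9, so it is intended for use with a separate Cas9-expressing lentiviral vector or in cell lines that already express Cas9, typically for knockout of NME6. The depositor notes that the guide was designed against a GenBank reference sequence that has since been withdrawn, so users may wish to confirm the target site against current annotations.
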