Features (pLannotate 1.2.2; 29 found; start..end, strand, type, name):
     14..80      +  CDS            small t antigen (fragment): SV40 (simian virus 40) small t antigen
    106..317     +  promoter       EF-1α core promoter: core promoter for human elongation factor EF-1α
    318..1256    +  intron         EF-1α intron A: intron upstream of the start codon of human EF-1α
   1278..1877    +  CDS            PuroR (fragment): puromycin N-acetyltransferase; pac from Streptomyces; confers resistance to puromycin
   1893..2481    +  misc_feature   WPRE: woodchuck hepatitis virus posttranscriptional regulatory element
   2532..2551    +  misc_feature   cPPT/CTS (fragment): central polypurine tract and central termination sequence of HIV-1
   2553..2786    +  LTR            3' LTR (ΔU3): self-inactivating 3' long terminal repeat (LTR) from HIV-1
   2864..2985    +  polyA_signal   SV40 poly(A) signal: SV40 polyadenylation signal
   3025..3160    +  rep_origin     SV40 ori: SV40 origin of replication
   3181..3199    -  promoter       T7 promoter: promoter for bacteriophage T7 RNA polymerase
   3207..3362    +  CDS            lacZα (fragment): LacZα fragment of β-galactosidase; lacZ fragment
   3367..3795    +  rep_origin     f1 ori (sequence partly withheld): f1 bacteriophage origin of replication; arrow indicates direction of (+) strand synthesis
   3848..3952    +  promoter       AmpR promoter: bla
   3953..4813    +  CDS            AmpR: β-lactamase; bla; confers resistance to ampicillin, carbenicillin, and related antibiotics
   4984..5572    +  rep_origin     ori: high-copy-number ColE1/pMB1/pBR322/pUC origin of replication
   5755..5847    +  CDS            lacI (fragment): lac repressor; lacI; The lac repressor binds to the lac operator to inhibit transcription in E. coli. This inhibition can be relieved by adding lactose or isopropyl-β-D-thiogalactopyranoside (IPTG).
   5860..5881    +  protein_bind   CAP binding site: CAP binding activates transcription in the presence of cAMP. E. coli catabolite activator protein
   5896..5926    +  promoter       lac promoter: promoter for the E. coli lac operon
   5934..5950    +  protein_bind   lac operator: The lac repressor binds to the lac operator to inhibit transcription in E. coli. This inhibition can be relieved by adding lactose or isopropyl-β-D-thiogalactopyranoside (IPTG). lac repressor encoded by lacI
   5995..6013    +  promoter       T3 promoter: promoter for bacteriophage T3 RNA polymerase
   6041..6267    +  promoter       RSV promoter: Rous sarcoma virus enhancer/promoter
   6268..6448    +  LTR            5' LTR (truncated): truncated 5' long terminal repeat (LTR) from HIV-1
   6495..6620    +  misc_feature   HIV-1 Ψ: packaging signal of human immunodeficiency virus type 1
   6604..6967    +  CDS            HIV-1 gag (fragment): gag protein from human immunodeficiency virus 1; gag
   7113..7346    +  misc_feature   RRE: The Rev response element (RRE) of HIV-1 allows for Rev-dependent mRNA export from the nucleus to the cytoplasm.
   7723..7749    +  CDS            Rev (fragment): human immunodeficiency virus 1 (HIV-1) Rev protein; rev; enhances nuclear export of unspliced and incompletely spliced viral mRNAs
   7753..7993    +  promoter       U6 promoter: RNA polymerase III promoter for human U6 snRNA
   8023..8098    +  misc_RNA       gRNA scaffold: guide RNA scaffold for the Streptococcus pyogenes CRISPR/Cas9 system
   8154..8271    +  misc_feature   cPPT/CTS: central polypurine tract and central termination sequence of HIV-1
>Addgene plasmid #76223 | NME6 gRNA (BRDN0001146177) | addgene full sequence | sequence record 185422 | Addgene Assembled Sequence
CCCGGGTGCAAAGATGGATAAAGTTTTAAACAGAGAGGAATCTTTGCAGCTAATGGACCTTCTAGGTCTT
GAAAGGAGTGGGAATTGGCTCCGGTGCCCGTCAGTGGGCAGAGCGCACATCGCCCACAGTCCCCGAGAAG
TTGGGGGGAGGGGTCGGCAATTGATCCGGTGCCTAGAGAAGGTGGCGCGGGGTAAACTGGGAAAGTGATG
TCGTGTACTGGCTCCGCCTTTTTCCCGAGGGTGGGGGAGAACCGTATATAAGTGCAGTAGTCGCCGTGAA
CGTTCTTTTTCGCAACGGGTTTGCCGCCAGAACACAGGTAAGTGCCGTGTGTGGTTCCCGCGGGCCTGGC
CTCTTTACGGGTTATGGCCCTTGCGTGCCTTGAATTACTTCCACCTGGCTGCAGTACGTGATTCTTGATC
CCGAGCTTCGGGTTGGAAGTGGGTGGGAGAGTTCGAGGCCTTGCGCTTAAGGAGCCCCTTCGCCTCGTGC
TTGAGTTGAGGCCTGGCCTGGGCGCTGGGGCCGCCGCGTGCGAATCTGGTGGCACCTTCGCGCCTGTCTC
GCTGCTTTCGATAAGTCTCTAGCCATTTAAAATTTTTGATGACCTGCTGCGACGCTTTTTTTCTGGCAAG
ATAGTCTTGTAAATGCGGGCCAAGATCTGCACACTGGTATTTCGGTTTTTGGGGCCGCGGGCGGCGACGG
GGCCCGTGCGTCCCAGCGCACATGTTCGGCGAGGCGGGGCCTGCGAGCGCGGCCACCGAGAATCGGACGG
GGGTAGTCTCAAGCTGGCCGGCCTGCTCTGGTGCCTGGCCTCGCGCCGCCGTGTATCGCCCCGCCCTGGG
CGGCAAGGCTGGCCCGGTCGGCACCAGTTGCGTGAGCGGAAAGATGGCCGCTTCCCGGCCCTGCTGCAGG
GAGCTCAAAATGGAGGACGCGGCGCTCGGGAGAGCGGGCGGGTGAGTCACCCACACAAAGGAAAAGGGCC
TTTCCGTCCTCAGCCGTCGCTTCATGTGACTCCACGGAGTACCGGGCGCCGTCCAGGCACCTCGATTAGT
TCTCGAGCTTTTGGAGTACGTCGTCTTTAGGTTGGGGGGAGGGGTTTTATGCGATGGAGTTTCCCCACAC
TGAGTGGGTGGAGACTGAAGTTAGGCCAGCTTGGCACTTGATGTAATTCTCCTTGGAATTTGCCCTTTTT
GAGTTTGGATCTTGGTTCATTCTCAAGCCTCAGACAGTGGTTCAAAGTTTTTTTCTTCCATTTCAGGTGT
CGTGACGTACGGCCACCATGACCGAGTACAAGCCCACGGTGCGCCTCGCCACCCGCGACGACGTCCCCAG
GGCCGTACGCACCCTCGCCGCCGCGTTCGCCGACTACCCCGCCACGCGCCACACCGTCGATCCGGACCGC
CACATCGAGCGGGTCACCGAGCTGCAAGAACTCTTCCTCACGCGCGTCGGGCTCGACATCGGCAAGGTGT
GGGTCGCGGACGACGGCGCCGCCGTGGCGGTCTGGACCACGCCGGAGAGCGTCGAAGCGGGGGCGGTGTT
CGCCGAGATCGGCCCGCGCATGGCCGAGTTGAGCGGTTCCCGGCTGGCCGCGCAGCAACAGATGGAAGGC
CTCCTGGCGCCGCACCGGCCCAAGGAGCCCGCGTGGTTCCTGGCCACCGTCGGAGTCTCGCCCGACCACC
AGGGCAAGGGTCTGGGCAGCGCCGTCGTGCTCCCCGGAGTGGAGGCGGCCGAGCGCGCCGGGGTGCCCGC
CTTCCTGGAGACCTCCGCGCCCCGCAACCTCCCCTTCTACGAGCGGCTCGGCTTCACCGTCACCGCCGAC
GTCGAGGTGCCCGAAGGACCGCGCACCTGGTGCATGACCCGCAAGCCCGGTGCCTGAACGCGTTAAGTCG
ACAATCAACCTCTGGATTACAAAATTTGTGAAAGATTGACTGGTATTCTTAACTATGTTGCTCCTTTTAC
GCTATGTGGATACGCTGCTTTAATGCCTTTGTATCATGCTATTGCTTCCCGTATGGCTTTCATTTTCTCC
TCCTTGTATAAATCCTGGTTGCTGTCTCTTTATGAGGAGTTGTGGCCCGTTGTCAGGCAACGTGGCGTGG
TGTGCACTGTGTTTGCTGACGCAACCCCCACTGGTTGGGGCATTGCCACCACCTGTCAGCTCCTTTCCGG
GACTTTCGCTTTCCCCCTCCCTATTGCCACGGCGGAACTCATCGCCGCCTGCCTTGCCCGCTGCTGGACA
GGGGCTCGGCTGTTGGGCACTGACAATTCCGTGGTGTTGTCGGGGAAATCATCGTCCTTTCCTTGGCTGC
TCGCCTGTGTTGCCACCTGGATTCTGCGCGGGACGTCCTTCTGCTACGTCCCTTCGGCCCTCAATCCAGC
GGACCTTCCTTCCCGCGGCCTGCTGCCGGCTCTGCGGCCTCTTCCGCGTCTTCGCCTTCGCCCTCAGACG
AGTCGGATCTCCCTTTGGGCCGCCTCCCCGCGTCGACTTTAAGACCAATGACTTACAAGGCAGCTGTAGA
TCTTAGCCACTTTTTAAAAGAAAAGGGGGGACTGGAAGGGCTAATTCACTCCCAACGAAGACAAGATCTG
CTTTTTGCTTGTACTGGGTCTCTCTGGTTAGACCAGATCTGAGCCTGGGAGCTCTCTGGCTAACTAGGGA
ACCCACTGCTTAAGCCTCAATAAAGCTTGCCTTGAGTGCTTCAAGTAGTGTGTGCCCGTCTGTTGTGTGA
CTCTGGTAACTAGAGATCCCTCAGACCCTTTTAGTCAGTGTGGAAAATCTCTAGCAGTACGTATAGTAGT
TCATGTCATCTTATTATTCAGTATTTATAACTTGCAAAGAAATGAATATCAGAGAGTGAGAGGAACTTGT
TTATTGCAGCTTATAATGGTTACAAATAAAGCAATAGCATCACAAATTTCACAAATAAAGCATTTTTTTC
ACTGCATTCTAGTTGTGGTTTGTCCAAACTCATCAATGTATCTTATCATGTCTGGCTCTAGCTATCCCGC
CCCTAACTCCGCCCATCCCGCCCCTAACTCCGCCCAGTTCCGCCCATTCTCCGCCCCATGGCTGACTAAT
TTTTTTTATTTATGCAGAGGCCGAGGCCGCCTCGGCCTCTGAGCTATTCCAGAAGTAGTGAGGAGGCTTT
TTTGGAGGCCTAGGGACGTACCCAATTCGCCCTATAGTGAGTCGTATTACGCGCGCTCACTGGCCGTCGT
TTTACAACGTCGTGACTGGGAAAACCCTGGCGTTACCCAACTTAATCGCCTTGCAGCACATCCCCCTTTC
GCCAGCTGGCGTAATAGCGAAGAGGCCCGCACCGATCGCCCTTCCCAACAGTTGCGCAGCCTGAATGGCG
AATGGG
[124 nt withheld, positions 3367-3490]
C
[91 nt withheld, positions 3492-3582]
A
[49 nt withheld, positions 3584-3632]
CCTTTGACGTTGGAGTCCACGTTCTTT
[37 nt withheld, positions 3660-3696]
ACCCTATCTCGGTCTATTCTTTTGATTTATAAGGGATTTTGCCGATTTCGGCCTATTGGTTAAAAAATGA
GCTGATTTAACAAAAATTTAACGCGAATTTTAACAAAATATTAACGCTTACAATTTAGGTGGCACTTTTC
GGGGAAATGTGCGCGGAACCCCTATTTGTTTATTTTTCTAAATACATTCAAATATGTATCCGCTCATGAG
ACAATAACCCTGATAAATGCTTCAATAATATTGAAAAAGGAAGAGTATGAGTATTCAACATTTCCGTGTC
GCCCTTATTCCCTTTTTTGCGGCATTTTGCCTTCCTGTTTTTGCTCACCCAGAAACGCTGGTGAAAGTAA
AAGATGCTGAAGATCAGTTGGGTGCACGAGTGGGTTACATCGAACTGGATCTCAACAGCGGTAAGATCCT
TGAGAGTTTTCGCCCCGAAGAACGTTTTCCAATGATGAGCACTTTTAAAGTTCTGCTATGTGGCGCGGTA
TTATCCCGTATTGACGCCGGGCAAGAGCAACTCGGTCGCCGCATACACTATTCTCAGAATGACTTGGTTG
AGTACTCACCAGTCACAGAAAAGCATCTTACGGATGGCATGACAGTAAGAGAATTATGCAGTGCTGCCAT
AACCATGAGTGATAACACTGCGGCCAACTTACTTCTGACAACGATCGGAGGACCGAAGGAGCTAACCGCT
TTTTTGCACAACATGGGGGATCATGTAACTCGCCTTGATCGTTGGGAACCGGAGCTGAATGAAGCCATAC
CAAACGACGAGCGTGACACCACGATGCCTGTAGCAATGGCAACAACGTTGCGCAAACTATTAACTGGCGA
ACTACTTACTCTAGCTTCCCGGCAACAATTAATAGACTGGATGGAGGCGGATAAAGTTGCAGGACCACTT
CTGCGCTCGGCCCTTCCGGCTGGCTGGTTTATTGCTGATAAATCTGGAGCCGGTGAGCGTGGGTCTCGCG
GTATCATTGCAGCACTGGGGCCAGATGGTAAGCCCTCCCGTATCGTAGTTATCTACACGACGGGGAGTCA
GGCAACTATGGATGAACGAAATAGACAGATCGCTGAGATAGGTGCCTCACTGATTAAGCATTGGTAACTG
TCAGACCAAGTTTACTCATATATACTTTAGATTGATTTAAAACTTCATTTTTAATTTAAAAGGATCTAGG
TGAAGATCCTTTTTGATAATCTCATGACCAAAATCCCTTAACGTGAGTTTTCGTTCCACTGAGCGTCAGA
CCCCGTAGAAAAGATCAAAGGATCTTCTTGAGATCCTTTTTTTCTGCGCGTAATCTGCTGCTTGCAAACA
AAAAAACCACCGCTACCAGCGGTGGTTTGTTTGCCGGATCAAGAGCTACCAACTCTTTTTCCGAAGGTAA
CTGGCTTCAGCAGAGCGCAGATACCAAATACTGTTCTTCTAGTGTAGCCGTAGTTAGGCCACCACTTCAA
GAACTCTGTAGCACCGCCTACATACCTCGCTCTGCTAATCCTGTTACCAGTGGCTGCTGCCAGTGGCGAT
AAGTCGTGTCTTACCGGGTTGGACTCAAGACGATAGTTACCGGATAAGGCGCAGCGGTCGGGCTGAACGG
GGGGTTCGTGCACACAGCCCAGCTTGGAGCGAACGACCTACACCGAACTGAGATACCTACAGCGTGAGCT
ATGAGAAAGCGCCACGCTTCCCGAAGGGAGAAAGGCGGACAGGTATCCGGTAAGCGGCAGGGTCGGAACA
GGAGAGCGCACGAGGGAGCTTCCAGGGGGAAACGCCTGGTATCTTTATAGTCCTGTCGGGTTTCGCCACC
TCTGACTTGAGCGTCGATTTTTGTGATGCTCGTCAGGGGGGCGGAGCCTATGGAAAAACGCCAGCAACGC
GGCCTTTTTACGGTTCCTGGCCTTTTGCTGGCCTTTTGCTCACATGTTCTTTCCTGCGTTATCCCCTGAT
TCTGTGGATAACCGTATTACCGCCTTTGAGTGAGCTGATACCGCTCGCCGCAGCCGAACGACCGAGCGCA
GCGAGTCAGTGAGCGAGGAAGCGGAAGAGCGCCCAATACGCAAACCGCCTCTCCCCGCGCGTTGGCCGAT
TCATTAATGCAGCTGGCACGACAGGTTTCCCGACTGGAAAGCGGGCAGTGAGCGCAACGCAATTAATGTG
AGTTAGCTCACTCATTAGGCACCCCAGGCTTTACACTTTATGCTTCCGGCTCGTATGTTGTGTGGAATTG
TGAGCGGATAACAATTTCACACAGGAAACAGCTATGACCATGATTACGCCAAGCGCGCAATTAACCCTCA
CTAAAGGGAACAAAAGCTGGAGCTGCAAGCTTAATGTAGTCTTATGCAATACTCTTGTAGTCTTGCAACA
TGGTAACGATGAGTTAGCAACATGCCTTACAAGGAGAGAAAAAGCACCGTGCATGCCGATTGGTGGAAGT
AAGGTGGTACGATCGTGCCTTATTAGGAAGGCAACAGACGGGTCTGACATGGATTGGACGAACCACTGAA
TTGCCGCATTGCAGAGATATTGTATTTAAGTGCCTAGCTCGATACATAAACGGGTCTCTCTGGTTAGACC
AGATCTGAGCCTGGGAGCTCTCTGGCTAACTAGGGAACCCACTGCTTAAGCCTCAATAAAGCTTGCCTTG
AGTGCTTCAAGTAGTGTGTGCCCGTCTGTTGTGTGACTCTGGTAACTAGAGATCCCTCAGACCCTTTTAG
TCAGTGTGGAAAATCTCTAGCAGTGGCGCCCGAACAGGGACTTGAAAGCGAAAGGGAAACCAGAGGAGCT
CTCTCGACGCAGGACTCGGCTTGCTGAAGCGCGCACGGCAAGAGGCGAGGGGCGGCGACTGGTGAGTACG
CCAAAAATTTTGACTAGCGGAGGCTAGAAGGAGAGAGATGGGTGCGAGAGCGTCAGTATTAAGCGGGGGA
GAATTAGATCGCGATGGGAAAAAATTCGGTTAAGGCCAGGGGGAAAGAAAAAATATAAATTAAAACATAT
AGTATGGGCAAGCAGGGAGCTAGAACGATTCGCAGTTAATCCTGGCCTGTTAGAAACATCAGAAGGCTGT
AGACAAATACTGGGACAGCTACAACCATCCCTTCAGACAGGATCAGAAGAACTTAGATCATTATATAATA
CAGTAGCAACCCTCTATTGTGTGCATCAAAGGATAGAGATAAAAGACACCAAGGAAGCTTTAGACAAGAT
AGAGGAAGAGCAAAACAAAAGTAAGACCACCGCACAGCAAGCGGCCGCTGATCTTCAGACCTGGAGGAGG
AGATATGAGGGACAATTGGAGAAGTGAATTATATAAATATAAAGTAGTAAAAATTGAACCATTAGGAGTA
GCACCCACCAAGGCAAAGAGAAGAGTGGTGCAGAGAGAAAAAAGAGCAGTGGGAATAGGAGCTTTGTTCC
TTGGGTTCTTGGGAGCAGCAGGAAGCACTATGGGCGCAGCGTCAATGACGCTGACGGTACAGGCCAGACA
ATTATTGTCTGGTATAGTGCAGCAGCAGAACAATTTGCTGAGGGCTATTGAGGCGCAACAGCATCTGTTG
CAACTCACAGTCTGGGGCATCAAGCAGCTCCAGGCAAGAATCCTGGCTGTGGAAAGATACCTAAAGGATC
AACAGCTCCTGGGGATTTGGGGTTGCTCTGGAAAACTCATTTGCACCACTGCTGTGCCTTGGAATGCTAG
TTGGAGTAATAAATCTCTGGAACAGATTTGGAATCACACGACCTGGATGGAGTGGGACAGAGAAATTAAC
AATTACACAAGCTTAATACACTCCTTAATTGAAGAATCGCAAAACCAGCAAGAAAAGAATGAACAAGAAT
TATTGGAATTAGATAAATGGGCAAGTTTGTGGAATTGGTTTAACATAACAAATTGGCTGTGGTATATAAA
ATTATTCATAATGATAGTAGGAGGCTTGGTAGGTTTAAGAATAGTTTTTGCTGTACTTTCTATAGTGAAT
AGAGTTAGGCAGGGATATTCACCATTATCGTTTCAGACCCACCTCCCAACCCCGAGGGGACCCAGAGAGG
GCCTATTTCCCATGATTCCTTCATATTTGCATATACGATACAAGGCTGTTAGAGAGATAATTAGAATTAA
TTTGACTGTAAACACAAAGATATTAGTACAAAATACGTGACGTAGAAAGTAATAATTTCTTGGGTAGTTT
GCAGTTTTAAAATTATGTTTTAAAATGGACTATCATATGCTTACCGTAACTTGAAAGTATTTCGATTTCT
TGGCTTTATATATCTTGTGGAAAGGACGAAACACCGTACCTCCAGAATCAGTGGATGTTTTAGAGCTAGA
AATAGCAAGTTAAAATAAGGCTAGTCCGTTATCAACTTGAAAAAGTGGCACCGAGTCGGTGCTTTTTTAA
GCTTGGCGTAACTAGATCTTGAGACAAATGGCAGTATTCATCCACAATTTTAAAAGAAAAGGGGGGATTG
GGGGGTACAGTGCAGGGGAAAGAATAGTAGACATAATAGCAACAGACATACAAACTAAAGAATTACAAAA
ACAAATTACAAAAATTCAAAATTTTCGGGTTTATTACAGGGACAGCAGAGATCCACTTTGGCGCCGGCTC
GAGGGGG
