>Addgene plasmid #76223 | NME6 gRNA (BRDN0001146177) | depositor partial sequence | sequence record 143683 | Target Sequence
TACCTCCAGAATCAGTGGAT
