>Addgene plasmid #76223 | NME6 gRNA (BRDN0001146177) | addgene partial sequence | sequence record 185421 | hU6-F
AGAAAGTAATAATTTCTTGGGTAGTTTGCAGTTTTAAAATTATGTTTTAAAATGGACTATCATATGCTTA
CCGTAACTTGAAAGTATTTCGATTTCTTGGCTTTATATATCTTGTGGAAAGGACGAAACACCGTACCTCC
AGAATCAGTGGATGTTTTAGAGCTAGAAATAGCAAGTTAAAATAAGGCTAGTCCGTTATCAACTTGAAAA
AGTGGCACCGAGTCGGTGCTTTTTTAAGCTTGGCGTAACTAGATCTTGAGACAAATGGCAGTATTCATCC
ACAATTTTAAAAGAAAAGGGGGGATTGGGGGGTACAGTGCAGGGGAAAGAATAGTAGACATAATAGCAAC
AGACATACAAACTAAAGAATTACAAAAACAAATTACAAAAATTCAAAATTTTCGGGTTTATTACAGGGAC
AGCAGAGATCCACTTTGGCGCCGGCTCGAGGGGGCCCGGGTGCAAAGATGGATAAAGTTTTAAACAGAGA
GGAATCTTTGCAGCTAATGGACCTTCTAGGTCTTGAAAGGAGTGGGAATTGGCTCCGGTGCCCGTCAGTG
GGCAGAGCGC
